>Addgene plasmid #100163 | pET26-CNTnw | addgene full sequence | sequence record 194420 | Addgene NGS Result
TAATACGACTCACTATAGGGGAATTGTGAGCGGATAACAATTCCCCTCTAGAAATAATTTTGTTTAACTT
TAAGAAGGAGATATACATATGAAATACCTGCTGCCGACCGCTGCTGCTGGTCTGCTGCTCCTCGCTGCCC
AGCCGGCGATGGCAATGGATATCGGAATTAATTCGGATCCGAATTCGAGCTCACATCACCATCACCATCA
CCATCACCATCACCCCATGAAAATCGAAGAAGGTAAACTGGTAATCTGGATTAACGGCGATAAAGGCTAT
AACGGTCTCGCTGAAGTCGGTAAGAAATTCGAGAAAGATACCGGAATTAAAGTCACCGTTGAGCATCCGG
ATAAACTGGAAGAGAAATTCCCACAGGTTGCGGCAACTGGCGATGGCCCTGACATTATCTTCTGGGCACA
CGACCGCTTTGGTGGCTACGCTCAATCTGGCCTGTTGGCTGAAATCACCCCGGACAAAGCGTTCCAGGAC
AAGCTGTATCCGTTTACCTGGGATGCCGTACGTTACAACGGCAAGCTGATTGCTTACCCGATCGCTGTTG
AAGCGTTATCGCTGATTTATAACAAAGATCTGCTGCCGAACCCGCCAAAAACCTGGGAAGAGATCCCGGC
GCTGGATAAAGAACTGAAAGCGAAAGGTAAGAGCGCGCTGATGTTCAACCTGCAAGAACCGTACTTCACC
TGGCCGCTGATTGCTGCTGACGGGGGTTATGCGTTCAAGTATGAAAACGGCAAGTACGACATTAAAGACG
TGGGCGTGGATAACGCTGGCGCGAAAGCGGGTCTGACCTTCCTGGTTGACCTGATTAAAAACAAACACAT
GAATGCAGACACCGATTACTCCATCGCAGAAGCTGCCTTTAATAAAGGCGAAACAGCGATGACCATCAAC
GGCCCGTGGGCATGGTCCAACATCGACACCAGCAAAGTGAATTATGGTGTAACGGTACTGCCGACCTTCA
AGGGTCAACCATCCAAACCGTTCGTTGGCGTGCTGAGCGCAGGTATTAACGCCGCCAGTCCGAACAAAGA
GCTGGCAAAAGAGTTCCTCGAAAACTATCTGCTGACTGATGAAGGTCTGGAAGCGGTTAATAAAGACAAA
CCGCTGGGTGCCGTAGCGCTGAAGTCTTACGAGGAAGAGTTGGCGAAAGATCCACGTATTGCCGCCACTA
TGGAAAACGCCCAGAAAGGTGAAATCATGCCGAACATCCCGCAGATGTCCGCTTTCTGGTATGCCGTGCG
TACTGCGGTGATCAACGCCGCCAGCGGTCGTCAGACTGTCGATGAAGCCCTGAAAGACGCGCAGACTCCG
GGTAGCCTGGAAGTTCTGTTCCAGGGGCCCGCGGTACCTAGGATGGTTGTGCTGCATTCCCTGCTGGGTA
TGGCTGTGCTGATTGCTATTGCTGTCCTGCTGTCCACCGACCGTAAAGCGATTAACATCCGTACCGTTGC
GGGTGCCTTTCTGATTCAGGTCGCGCTGGGCGCACTGGTCCTGTATGTGCCGCAAGGCCGCGATATGCTG
GGTGAAGCAAGTAAAACGATTTCCAATGTGATCGCTTACGGCAACAATGGTGTTGACTTTCTGTTCGGCG
GTCTGGTCTCAGAAAAAATGTTTGAAGTGTTCGGCGGTGGCGGTTTTGTTTTCGCGCTGCGTGTCCTGCC
GATGATTGTGTTTTTCAGCTCTCTGATGGCCGTTCTGTATTACATCGGTGTCATGCAGCTGCTGATTAAA
GTGATCGGCGGTTTTCTGCAAAAAATGCTGGGCACCAGCAAAGCCGAAAGTATGAGCGCGGCGGCGAACA
TTTTCGTTGGCCAGACCGAAGCACCGCTGGTTGTGCGCCCGTATATCCGTCGCATGACGGAAAGCGAACT
GTTTGCAGTGATGTCTGGCGGTCTGGCATCAGTGGCTGGCTCGGTTCTGGCGGGTTATGTCCAGATGGGC
GTGCCGCTGCCGTACCTGATTGCTGCGAGTTTTATGGCAGCACCGGGCGGTCTGCTGTTCGCAAAACTGC
TGGTTCCGGAAACCGAACGTACGCAGAATGATGCCGAAGTGCTGGCAGAAAACGAAGATGAAAAACCGAC
CAATGTTATCGACGCTGCGGCCAGTGGTGCTGTCACGGGTGCGCAAATTGCAATCGCTGTCGGTGCATCC
CTGCTGGCATTCGTGGCACTGATTGCAATGATCAACGGCATTATCGGCGGTGTGGGCGGTTGGTTTGGCC
ATGGTGATCTGACCCTGCAGGCCATTCTGGGTTGGCTGTTCTCACCGCTGGCATGGGTTATCGGCGTCCC
GTGGAGTGAAGCTGGCATTGCGGGTTCCCTGATCGGCCAGAAAGTCGTGATTAACGAATTTGTGGCGTAT
TCGGAATTCGTTAAATACCTGAAACCGGAAGCAGCTGTTCAACTGTCAGATACCACGAAAGCCATTATCT
CGTTTGCACTGTGCGGTTTCGCTAATCTGGGCAGCATTGCCGTGCTGGTTGGCGGTCTGTCTATCATGGC
GCCGAAACGTCGCAAAGACGTGGCCCGCCTGGGTATTAAAGCCGTTGTCGCAGGCTCACTGTCGAACCTG
ATGAGCGCTGTTATCGCGGGTCTGTTTACCGGCCTGAGCGGTGCGTCTGTGCTGGGCTAACTCGAGCACC
ACCACCACCACCACTGAGATCCGGCTGCTAACAAAGCCCGAAAGGAAGCTGAGTTGGCTGCTGCCACCGC
TGAGCAATAACTAGCATAACCCCTTGGGGCCTCTAAACGGGTCTTGAGGGGTTTTTTGCTGAAAGGAGGA
ACTATATCCGGATTGGCGAATGGG
[124 nt withheld, positions 2825-2948]
C
[91 nt withheld, positions 2950-3040]
A
[49 nt withheld, positions 3042-3090]
CCTTTGACGTTGGAGTCCACGTTCTTT
[37 nt withheld, positions 3118-3154]
ACCCTATCTCGGTCTATTCTTTTGATTTATAAGGGATTTTGCCGATTTCGGCCTATTGGTTAAAAAATGA
GCTGATTTAACAAAAATTTAACGCGAATTTTAACAAAATATTAACGCTTACAATTTAGGTGGCACTTTTC
GGGGAAATGTGCGCGGAACCCCTATTTGTTTATTTTTCTAAATACATTCAAATATGTATCCGCTCATGAA
TTAATTCTTAGAAAAACTCATCGAGCATCAAATGAAACTGCAATTTATTCATATCAGGATTATCAATACC
ATATTTTTGAAAAAGCCGTTTCTGTAATGAAGGAGAAAACTCACCGAGGCAGTTCCATAGGATGGCAAGA
TCCTGGTATCGGTCTGCGATTCCGACTCGTCCAACATCAATACAACCTATTAATTTCCCCTCGTCAAAAA
TAAGGTTATCAAGTGAGAAATCACCATGAGTGACGACTGAATCCGGTGAGAATGGCAAAAGTTTATGCAT
TTCTTTCCAGACTTGTTCAACAGGCCAGCCATTACGCTCGTCATCAAAATCACTCGCATCAACCAAACCG
TTATTCATTCGTGATTGCGCCTGAGCGAGACGAAATACGCGATCGCTGTTAAAAGGACAATTACAAACAG
GAATCGAATGCAACCGGCGCAGGAACACTGCCAGCGCATCAACAATATTTTCACCTGAATCAGGATATTC
TTCTAATACCTGGAATGCTGTTTTCCCGGGGATCGCAGTGGTGAGTAACCATGCATCATCAGGAGTACGG
ATAAAATGCTTGATGGTCGGAAGAGGCATAAATTCCGTCAGCCAGTTTAGTCTGACCATCTCATCTGTAA
CATCATTGGCAACGCTACCTTTGCCATGTTTCAGAAACAACTCTGGCGCATCGGGCTTCCCATACAATCG
ATAGATTGTCGCACCTGATTGCCCGACATTATCGCGAGCCCATTTATACCCATATAAATCAGCATCCATG
TTGGAATTTAATCGCGGCCTAGAGCAAGACGTTTCCCGTTGAATATGGCTCATAACACCCCTTGTATTAC
TGTTTATGTAAGCAGACAGTTTTATTGTTCATGACCAAAATCCCTTAACGTGAGTTTTCGTTCCACTGAG
CGTCAGACCCCGTAGAAAAGATCAAAGGATCTTCTTGAGATCCTTTTTTTCTGCGCGTAATCTGCTGCTT
GCAAACAAAAAAACCACCGCTACCAGCGGTGGTTTGTTTGCCGGATCAAGAGCTACCAACTCTTTTTCCG
AAGGTAACTGGCTTCAGCAGAGCGCAGATACCAAATACTGTCCTTCTAGTGTAGCCGTAGTTAGGCCACC
ACTTCAAGAACTCTGTAGCACCGCCTACATACCTCGCTCTGCTAATCCTGTTACCAGTGGCTGCTGCCAG
TGGCGATAAGTCGTGTCTTACCGGGTTGGACTCAAGACGATAGTTACCGGATAAGGCGCAGCGGTCGGGC
TGAACGGGGGGTTCGTGCACACAGCCCAGCTTGGAGCGAACGACCTACACCGAACTGAGATACCTACAGC
GTGAGCTATGAGAAAGCGCCACGCTTCCCGAAGGGAGAAAGGCGGACAGGTATCCGGTAAGCGGCAGGGT
CGGAACAGGAGAGCGCACGAGGGAGCTTCCAGGGGGAAACGCCTGGTATCTTTATAGTCCTGTCGGGTTT
CGCCACCTCTGACTTGAGCGTCGATTTTTGTGATGCTCGTCAGGGGGGCGGAGCCTATGGAAAAACGCCA
GCAACGCGGCCTTTTTACGGTTCCTGGCCTTTTGCTGGCCTTTTGCTCACATGTTCTTTCCTGCGTTATC
CCCTGATTCTGTGGATAACCGTATTACCGCCTTTGAGTGAGCTGATACCGCTCGCCGCAGCCGAACGACC
GAGCGCAGCGAGTCAGTGAGCGAGGAAGCGGAAGAGCGCCTGATGCGGTATTTTCTCCTTACGCATCTGT
GCGGTATTTCACACCGCAATGGTGCACTCTCAGTACAATCTGCTCTGATGCCGCATAGTTAAGCCAGTAT
ACACTCCGCTATCGCTACGTGACTGGGTCATGGCTGCGCCCCGACACCCGCCAACACCCGCTGACGCGCC
CTGACGGGCTTGTCTGCTCCCGGCATCCGCTTACAGACAAGCTGTGACCGTCTCCGGGAGCTGCATGTGT
CAGAGGTTTTCACCGTCATCACCGAAACGCGCGAGGCAGCTGCGGTAAAGCTCATCAGCGTGGTCGTGAA
GCGATTCACAGATGTCTGCCTGTTCATCCGCGTCCAGCTCGTTGAGTTTCTCCAGAAGCGTTAATGTCTG
GCTTCTGATAAAGCGGGCCATGTTAAGGGCGGTTTTTTCCTGTTTGGTCACTGATGCCTCCGTGTAAGGG
GGATTTCTGTTCATGGGGGTAATGATACCGATGAAACGAGAGAGGATGCTCACGATACGGGTTACTGATG
ATGAACATGCCCGGTTACTGGAACGTTGTGAGGGTAAACAACTGGCGGTATGGATGCGGCGGGACCAGAG
AAAAATCACTCAGGGTCAATGCCAGCGCTTCGTTAATACAGATGTAGGTGTTCCACAGGGTAGCCAGCAG
CATCCTGCGATGCAGATCCGGAACATAATGGTGCAGGGCGCTGACTTCCGCGTTTCCAGACTTTACGAAA
CACGGAAACCGAAGACCATTCATGTTGTTGCTCAGGTCGCAGACGTTTTGCAGCAGCAGTCGCTTCACGT
TCGCTCGCGTATCGGTGATTCATTCTGCTAACCAGTAAGGCAACCCCGCCAGCCTAGCCGGGTCCTCAAC
GACAGGAGCACGATCATGCGCACCCGTGGGGCCGCCATGCCGGCGATAATGGCCTGCTTCTCGCCGAAAC
GTTTGGTGGCGGGACCAGTGACGAAGGCTTGAGCGAGGGCGTGCAAGATTCCGAATACCGCAAGCGACAG
GCCGATCATCGTCGCGCTCCAGCGAAAGCGGTCCTCGCCGAAAATGACCCAGAGCGCTGCCGGCACCTGT
CCTACGAGTTGCATGATAAAGAAGACAGTCATAAGTGCGGCGACGATAGTCATGCCCCGCGCCCACCGGA
AGGAGCTGACTGGGTTGAAGGCTCTCAAGGGCATCGGTCGAGATCCCGGTGCCTAATGAGTGAGCTAACT
TACATTAATTGCGTTGCGCTCACTGCCCGCTTTCCAGTCGGGAAACCTGTCGTGCCAGCTGCATTAATGA
ATCGGCCAACGCGCGGGGAGAGGCGGTTTGCGTATTGGGCGCCAGGGTGGTTTTTCTTTTCACCAGTGAG
ACGGGCAACAGCTGATTGCCCTTCACCGCCTGGCCCTGAGAGAGTTGCAGCAAGCGGTCCACGCTGGTTT
GCCCCAGCAGGCGAAAATCCTGTTTGATGGTGGTTAACGGCGGGATATAACATGAGCTGTCTTCGGTATC
GTCGTATCCCACTACCGAGATATCCGCACCAACGCGCAGCCCGGACTCGGTAATGGCGCGCATTGCGCCC
AGCGCCATCTGATCGTTGGCAACCAGCATCGCAGTGGGAACGATGCCCTCATTCAGCATTTGCATGGTTT
GTTGAAAACCGGACATGGCACTCCAGTCGCCTTCCCGTTCCGCTATCGGCTGAATTTGATTGCGAGTGAG
ATATTTATGCCAGCCAGCCAGACGCAGACGCGCCGAGACAGAACTTAATGGGCCCGCTAACAGCGCGATT
TGCTGGTGACCCAATGCGACCAGATGCTCCACGCCCAGTCGCGTACCGTCTTCATGGGAGAAAATAATAC
TGTTGATGGGTGTCTGGTCAGAGACATCAAGAAATAACGCCGGAACATTAGTGCAGGCAGCTTCCACAGC
AATGGCATCCTGGTCATCCAGCGGATAGTTAATGATCAGCCCACTGACGCGTTGCGCGAGAAGATTGTGC
ACCGCCGCTTTACAGGCTTCGACGCCGCTTCGTTCTACCATCGACACCACCACGCTGGCACCCAGTTGAT
CGGCGCGAGATTTAATCGCCGCGACAATTTGCGACGGCGCGTGCAGGGCCAGACTGGAGGTGGCAACGCC
AATCAGCAACGACTGTTTGCCCGCCAGTTGTTGTGCCACGCGGTTGGGAATGTAATTCAGCTCCGCCATC
GCCGCTTCCACTTTTTCCCGCGTTTTCGCAGAAACGTGGCTGGCCTGGTTCACCACGCGGGAAACGGTCT
GATAAGAGACACCGGCATACTCTGCGACATCGTATAACGTTACTGGTTTCACATTCACCACCCTGAATTG
ACTCTCTTCCGGGCGCTATCATGCCATACCGCGAAAGGTTTTGCGCCATTCGATGGTGTCCGGGATCTCG
ACGCTCTCCCTTATGCGACTCCTGCATTAGGAAGCAGCCCAGTAGTAGGTTGAGGCCGTTGAGCACCGCC
GCCGCAAGGAATGGTGCATGCAAGGAGATGGCGCCCAACAGTCCCCCGGCCACGGGGCCTGCCACCATAC
CCACGCCGAAACAAGCGCTCATGAGCCCGAAGTGGCGAGCCCGATCTTCCCCATCGGTGATGTCGGCGAT
ATAGGCGCCAGCAACCGCACCTGTGGCGCCGGTGATGCCGGCCACGATGCGTCCGGCGTAGAGGATCGAG
ATCTCGATCCCGCGAAAT
Features (pLannotate 1.2.2; 22 found; start..end, strand, type, name):
      1..19      +  promoter       T7 promoter: promoter for bacteriophage T7 RNA polymerase
     20..44      +  protein_bind   lac operator: The lac repressor binds to the lac operator to inhibit transcription in E. coli. This inhibition can be relieved by adding lactose or isopropyl-β-D-thiogalactopyranoside (IPTG). lac repressor encoded by lacI
     59..81      +  RBS            RBS: efficient ribosome binding site from bacteriophage T7 gene 10 (Olins and Rangwala, 1989)
     89..153     +  sig_peptide    pelB signal sequence: leader peptide for secretion; pelB (fragment)
    197..220     +  CDS            8xHis: 8xHis affinity tag
    227..1327    +  CDS            MBP: maltose binding protein from E. coli; malE (mutated); This version of the gene does not encode a signal sequence, so MBP will remain in the cytosol.
   1373..2629    +  CDS            nupX: NUPX_ECOLI - Also known as yeiJ. Experimental evidence at protein level: Swiss-Prot protein existence level 1. From Escherichia coli (strain K12).
   2657..2674    +  CDS            9xHis (fragment): 9xHis affinity tag
   2684..2733    +  CDS            SET1 (fragment): solubility-enhancement tag derived from T7 phage gene 10B
   2741..2788    +  terminator     T7 terminator: transcription terminator for bacteriophage T7 RNA polymerase
   2825..3253    +  rep_origin     f1 ori (sequence partly withheld): f1 bacteriophage origin of replication; arrow indicates direction of (+) strand synthesis
   3306..3363    +  promoter       AmpR promoter (fragment): bla
   3372..4187    -  CDS            KanR: aminoglycoside phosphotransferase; aph(3')-Ia; confers resistance to kanamycin in bacteria or G418 (Geneticin®) in eukaryotes
   4309..4897    +  rep_origin     ori: high-copy-number ColE1/pMB1/pBR322/pUC origin of replication
   5083..5222    -  misc_feature   bom: basis of mobility region from pBR322
   5324..5515    -  CDS            rop: Rop protein, which maintains plasmids at low copy number; rop
   5532..5912    +  CDS            YPB1_ECOLX: Protein predicted: Swiss-Prot protein existence level 4. From Escherichia coli.
   5984..6275    -  CDS            TcR (fragment): tetracycline efflux protein; tet; confers resistance to tetracycline
   6290..6311    -  protein_bind   CAP binding site: CAP binding activates transcription in the presence of cAMP. E. coli catabolite activator protein
   6324..7406    -  CDS            lacI: lac repressor; lacI; The lac repressor binds to the lac operator to inhibit transcription in E. coli. This inhibition can be relieved by adding lactose or isopropyl-β-D-thiogalactopyranoside (IPTG).
   7407..7484    -  promoter       lacI promoter: lacI
   7492..7771    -  CDS            TcR (fragment): tetracycline efflux protein; tet; confers resistance to tetracycline
