[The description below was written by a language model from this plasmid's Addgene catalogue record and pLannotate feature annotations shown in this document.]
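Description:
pET26-CNTnw is a bacterial expression plasmid built on the pET26 backbone for IPTG-inducible production of the concentrative nucleoside transporter from Neisseria wadsworthii (CNTnw, a 1,278 bp insert) in E. coli. The sequenced plasmid is about 7.8 kb. It is selected with kanamycin through an aph(3')-Ia resistance gene and replicates from a ColE1/pBR322-type origin. The backbone also carries the bom and rop elements, an f1 origin, and remnant tetracycline-resistance fragments. The catalogue lists the plasmid as high copy, although the rop gene is generally associated with reduced copy number.

Expression is driven by a T7 promoter with an adjacent lac operator and the T7 gene 10 ribosome binding site. The plasmid-borne lacI gene supplies repressor, so transcription stays off until induction in a host that provides T7 RNA polymerase. The annotated reading frame begins with the pelB leader, followed by an 8xHis tag and a maltose binding protein lacking its own signal sequence, then the transporter cloned between AvrII and XhoI. This matches the stated design of an N-terminal MBP-His fusion. The automated annotation labels the insert as E. coli nupX, which most likely reflects homology between bacterial nucleoside transporters rather than the true source. A short histidine-tag fragment derived from the backbone lies downstream of the insert, but the record does not state whether it is translated. A T7 terminator closes the cassette.

The fusion partners support affinity purification of this membrane protein and may improve its expression. The associated publication concerns structural visualisation of the elevator-like transport mechanism of a nucleoside transporter.
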