Addgene plasmid #100163: pET26-CNTnw
Purpose: recombinant expression of target protein as an MBP-His tag fusion at the N-terminus of target protein
Depositing lab: Seok-Yong Lee. Depositing organization: Duke University. Publication: Visualizing multistep elevator-like transitions of a nucleoside transporter. Hirschi M, Johnson ZL, Lee SY. Nature. 2017 May 4;545(7652):66-70. doi: 10.1038/nature22057. Epub 2017 Apr 17. PubMed 28424521.
Backbone
  Vector backbone: pET26
  Vector type: Bacterial Expression
Growth in bacteria
  Bacterial resistance: Kanamycin, 50 μg/mL
  Growth temperature: 37°C
  Growth strain: DH5alpha
  Copy number: High Copy
Gene/Insert
  Gene/Insert name: Concentrative nucleoside transporter (alt name: EGZ45206)
  Species: Neisseria wadsworthii
  Insert size (bp): 1278
  Promoter: T7
  Tag / fusion protein: MBP-His (N terminal on backbone)
  Cloning method: Restriction Enzyme; 5′ cloning site AvrII (not destroyed); 3′ cloning site XhoI (not destroyed)
  Sequencing primers: 5′ CAGATGTCCGCTTTCTGGTATG; 3′ T7_reverse
Terms and licenses: Academic/Nonprofit Terms; Industry Terms: Not Available to Industry
How to cite: pET26-CNTnw was a gift from Seok-Yong Lee (Addgene plasmid # 100163 ; http://n2t.net/addgene:100163 ; RRID:Addgene_100163)
